Addgene plasmid #216822: pAV-U6+27-F30-Tornado-Acyclovir-Broccoli#4
Purpose: Expresses acyclovir-controllable Broccoli aptamer #4 as circular RNA in mammalian cells using the Tornado expression system.
Depositing lab: Samie Jaffrey. Depositing organization: Cornell University. Publication: Engineering acyclovir-induced RNA nanodevices for reversible and tunable control of aptamer function. Hagen T, Litke JL, Nasir N, Hou Q, Jaffrey SR. Cell Chem Biol. 2024 Aug 23:S2451-9456(24)00319-2. doi: 10.1016/j.chembiol.2024.07.017. PubMed 39191249.
Backbone
  Vector backbone: pAVITR-U6+27
  Backbone size w/o insert (bp): 6044
  Total vector size (bp): 6238
  Vector type: Mammalian Expression
Growth in bacteria
  Bacterial resistance: Ampicillin, 100 μg/mL
  Growth temperature: 37°C
  Growth strain: DH5alpha
  Copy number: Unknown
Gene/Insert
  Gene/Insert name: Tornado-Acyclovir-Broccoli#4
  Species: Synthetic
  Insert size (bp): 194
  Promoter: U6+27
  Cloning method: Restriction Enzyme; 5′ cloning site NotI (not destroyed); 3′ cloning site XbaI (not destroyed)
  Sequencing primers: 5′ GGAAGAGGGCCTATTTCCCAT; 3′ CTAGTCCTCGGCTCGAG
Terms and licenses: Academic/Nonprofit Terms; Industry Terms: Not Available to Industry
How to cite: pAV-U6+27-F30-Tornado-Acyclovir-Broccoli#4 was a gift from Samie Jaffrey (Addgene plasmid # 216822 ; http://n2t.net/addgene:216822 ; RRID:Addgene_216822)
