[The description below was written by a language model from this plasmid's Addgene catalogue record and pLannotate feature annotations shown in this document.]
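Description:
pAV-U6+27-F30-Tornado-Acyclovir-Broccoli#4 is a mammalian expression plasmid built on the pAVITR-U6+27 backbone for producing a small synthetic RNA device as a circular RNA in mammalian cells. It is propagated in E. coli through a high-copy ColE1/pUC-type origin with ampicillin selection (AmpR under its own bla promoter), and it also carries an f1 phage origin.

The payload is a 194 bp synthetic insert, cloned between NotI and XbaI sites that are both retained, and transcribed by the U6+27 promoter. This is a human U6 RNA polymerase III promoter that, as the name indicates, includes the first 27 nucleotides of U6 snRNA. The insert encodes variant #4 of an acyclovir-controllable Broccoli aptamer, and the construct name indicates an F30 scaffold. In the Tornado system the RNA of interest is flanked by self-cleaving Twister ribozymes, whose cleavage leaves ends that are joined by an endogenous cellular ligase. The resulting circular RNA is more stable and accumulates to higher levels. The annotation detects one type-P3 twister fragment just downstream of the U6 promoter.

Facing away from the U6 unit, an SV40 enhancer/early promoter drives a region annotated as PuroR and ble fragments, followed by the SV40 small t intron and a poly(A) signal. This suggests a mammalian selection cassette, although the record does not say whether it is functional. Only a partial AAV2 ITR is annotated.

The sequenced record is 5,529 nt, shorter than the catalogued total of 6,238 bp, a discrepancy the record does not explain. The stated purpose is acyclovir-dependent control of Broccoli aptamer function in mammalian cells.
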