Features (pLannotate 1.2.2; 18 found; start..end, strand, type, name):
     26..355     -  promoter       SV40 promoter: SV40 enhancer and early promoter
    388..628     +  promoter       U6 promoter: RNA polymerase III promoter for human U6 snRNA
    674..740     +  ncRNA          twister-P3 (fragment): Accession: RF03154 - type-P3 twister ribozyme
    974..994     +  misc_feature   MCS (fragment): pUC18/19 multiple cloning site
   1052..1173    +  polyA_signal   SV40 poly(A) signal: SV40 polyadenylation signal
   1208..1266    +  CDS            lacZα (fragment): LacZα fragment of β-galactosidase; lacZ fragment
   1297..1725    -  rep_origin     f1 ori (sequence partly withheld): f1 bacteriophage origin of replication; arrow indicates direction of (+) strand synthesis
   1752..1856    +  promoter       AmpR promoter: bla
   1857..2717    +  CDS            AmpR: β-lactamase; bla; confers resistance to ampicillin, carbenicillin, and related antibiotics
   2888..3476    +  rep_origin     ori: high-copy-number ColE1/pMB1/pBR322/pUC origin of replication
   3641..3689    -  repeat_region  AAV2 ITR (fragment): inverted terminal repeat of adeno-associated virus serotype 2 inverted
   3745..3879    -  polyA_signal   SV40 poly(A) signal: SV40 polyadenylation signal
   3902..3985    -  CDS            large T antigen (fragment): large T antigen from SV40 (simian virus 40)
   4304..4324    -  CDS            SV40 NLS: nuclear localization signal of SV40 (simian virus 40) large T antigen
   4454..4519    -  intron         small t intron: SV40 (simian virus 40) small t antigen intron
   4521..4595    -  CDS            small t antigen (fragment): SV40 (simian virus 40) small t antigen
   4598..4918    -  CDS            ble (fragment): BLE_KLEPN - Experimental evidence at protein level: Swiss-Prot protein existence level 1. Binding protein with a strong affinity to the bleomycin family of antibiotics. Binds to CL990; an antimitotic-antibiotic compound. From Klebsiella pneumoniae.
   4946..16      -  CDS            PuroR (fragment) (across the origin): puromycin N-acetyltransferase; pac from Streptomyces; confers resistance to puromycin
>Addgene plasmid #216822 | pAV-U6+27-F30-Tornado-Acyclovir-Broccoli#4 | addgene full sequence | sequence record 430361 | Addgene NGS Result
GCTTGTACTCGGTCATGGTAAGCTTTTTGCAAAAGCCTAGGCCTCCAAAAAAGCCTCCTCACTACTTCTG
GAATAGCTCAGAGGCCGAGGCGGCCTCGGCCTCTGCATAAATAAAAAAAATTAGTCAGCCATGGGGCGGA
GAATGGGCGGAACTGGGCGGAGTTAGGGGCGGGATGGGCGGAGTTAGGGGCGGGACTATGGTTGCTGACT
AATTGAGATGCATGCTTTGCATACTTCTGCCTGCTGGGGAGCCTGGGGACTTTCCACACCTGGTTGCTGA
CTAATTGAGATGCATGCTTTGCATACTTCTGCCTGCTGGGGAGCCTGGGGACTTTCCACACCCTAACTGA
CACACATTCCACAGCCGGATCCAAGGTCGGGCAGGAAGAGGGCCTATTTCCCATGATTCCTTCATATTTG
CATATACGATACAAGGCTGTTAGAGAGATAATTAGAATTAATTTGACTGTAAACACAAAGATATTAGTAC
AAAATACGTGACGTAGAAAGTAATAATTTCTTGGGTAGTTTGCAGTTTTAAAATTATGTTTTAAAATGGA
CTATCATATGCTTACCGTAACTTGAAAGTATTTCGATTTCTTGGCTTTATATATCTTGTGGAAAGGACGA
AACACCGTGCTCGCTTCGGCAGCACATATACTAGTCGACGGGCCGCACTCGCCGGTCCCAAGCCCGGATA
AAATGGGAGGGGGCGGGAAACCGCCTAACCATGCCGAGTGCGGCCGCGGTTGCCATGTGTTCTGTCGAGT
AGAGTGTGGGCTCTTCGGAGACGGTCGGGTCCAGAACTCTGATGAATAACCGAAGTAGTTTATGGGCTAC
CGAAATCATTCATGGCAACCGGTGCCGCGGTCGGCGTGGACTGTAGAACACTGCCAATGCCGGTCCCAAG
CCCGGATAAAAGTGGAGGGTACAGTCCACGCTCTAGAGCGCACTTCGGTGCGCTTTTTACTAGGACCTGC
AGGCATGCAAGCTTGACGTCGGTTACCGATATCCATATGGCGACCGCATCGATCTCGAGCCGAGGACTAG
TAACTTGTTTATTGCAGCTTATAATGGTTACAAATAAAGCAATAGCATCACAAATTTCACAAATAAAGCA
TTTTTTTCACTGCATTCTAGTTGTGGTTTGTCCAAACTCATCAATGTATCTTATCATGTCTTACGTAGAT
AAGTAGCATGGCGGGTTATAGCGAAGAGGCCCGCACCGATCGCCCTTCCCAACAGTTGCGCAGCCTGAAT
GGCGAATGGAAATTGTAAGCGTTAATATTTTGTTAAAATTCGCGTTAAATTTTTGTTAAATCAGCTCATT
TTTTAACCAATAGGCCGAAATCGGCAAAATCCCTTATAAATCAAAAGAATAGACCGAGATAGGGT
[37 nt withheld, positions 1396-1432]
AAAGAACGTGGACTCCAACGTCAAAGG
[49 nt withheld, positions 1460-1508]
T
[91 nt withheld, positions 1510-1600]
G
[124 nt withheld, positions 1602-1725]
CAGGTGGCACTTTTCGGGGAAATGTGCGCGGAACCCCTATTTGTTTATTTTTCTAAATACATTCAAATAT
GTATCCGCTCATGAGACAATAACCCTGATAAATGCTTCAATAATATTGAAAAAGGAAGAGTATGAGTATT
CAACATTTCCGTGTCGCCCTTATTCCCTTTTTTGCGGCATTTTGCCTTCCTGTTTTTGCTCACCCAGAAA
CGCTGGTGAAAGTAAAAGATGCTGAAGATCAGTTGGGTGCACGAGTGGGTTACATCGAACTGGATCTCAA
CAGCGGTAAGATCCTTGAGAGTTTTCGCCCCGAAGAACGTTTTCCAATGATGAGCACTTTTAAAGTTCTG
CTATGTGGCGCGGTATTATCCCGTATTGACGCCGGGCAAGAGCAACTCGGTCGCCGCATACACTATTCTC
AGAATGACTTGGTTGAGTACTCACCAGTCACAGAAAAGCATCTTACGGATGGCATGACAGTAAGAGAATT
ATGCAGTGCTGCCATAACCATGAGTGATAACACTGCGGCCAACTTACTTCTGACAACGATCGGAGGACCG
AAGGAGCTAACCGCTTTTTTGCACAACATGGGGGATCATGTAACTCGCCTTGATCGTTGGGAACCGGAGC
TGAATGAAGCCATACCAAACGACGAGCGTGACACCACGATGCCTGTAGCAATGGCAACAACGTTGCGCAA
ACTATTAACTGGCGAACTACTTACTCTAGCTTCCCGGCAACAATTAATAGACTGGATGGAGGCGGATAAA
GTTGCAGGACCACTTCTGCGCTCGGCCCTTCCGGCTGGCTGGTTTATTGCTGATAAATCTGGAGCCGGTG
AGCGTGGGTCTCGCGGTATCATTGCAGCACTGGGGCCAGATGGTAAGCCCTCCCGTATCGTAGTTATCTA
CACGACGGGGAGTCAGGCAACTATGGATGAACGAAATAGACAGATCGCTGAGATAGGTGCCTCACTGATT
AAGCATTGGTAACTGTCAGACCAAGTTTACTCATATATACTTTAGATTGATTTAAAACTTCATTTTTAAT
TTAAAAGGATCTAGGTGAAGATCCTTTTTGATAATCTCATGACCAAAATCCCTTAACGTGAGTTTTCGTT
CCACTGAGCGTCAGACCCCGTAGAAAAGATCAAAGGATCTTCTTGAGATCCTTTTTTTCTGCGCGTAATC
TGCTGCTTGCAAACAAAAAAACCACCGCTACCAGCGGTGGTTTGTTTGCCGGATCAAGAGCTACCAACTC
TTTTTCCGAAGGTAACTGGCTTCAGCAGAGCGCAGATACCAAATACTGTTCTTCTAGTGTAGCCGTAGTT
AGGCCACCACTTCAAGAACTCTGTAGCACCGCCTACATACCTCGCTCTGCTAATCCTGTTACCAGTGGCT
GCTGCCAGTGGCGATAAGTCGTGTCTTACCGGGTTGGACTCAAGACGATAGTTACCGGATAAGGCGCAGC
GGTCGGGCTGAACGGGGGGTTCGTGCACACAGCCCAGCTTGGAGCGAACGACCTACACCGAACTGAGATA
CCTACAGCGTGAGCTATGAGAAAGCGCCACGCTTCCCGAAGGGAGAAAGGCGGACAGGTATCCGGTAAGC
GGCAGGGTCGGAACAGGAGAGCGCACGAGGGAGCTTCCAGGGGGAAACGCCTGGTATCTTTATAGTCCTG
TCGGGTTTCGCCACCTCTGACTTGAGCGTCGATTTTTGTGATGCTCGTCAGGGGGGCGGAGCCTATGGAA
AAACGCCAGCAACGCGGCCTTTTTACGGTTCCTGGCCTTTTGCTGGCCTTTTGCTCACATGTTCTTTCCT
GCGTTATCCCCTGATTCTGTGGATAACCGTATTACCGCCTTTGAGTGAGCTGATACCGCTCGCCGCAGCC
GAACGACCGAGCGCAGCGAGTCAGTGAGCGAGCGCGCAGAGAGGGAGTGGCCAACTCCATCACTAGGGGT
TCCTGGAGGGGTGGAGTCGTGACGTGAATTACGTCATAGGGTTAGGGAGGTCCTGGATCGATCCAGACAT
GATAAGATACATTGATGAGTTTGGACAAACCACAACTAGAATGCAGTGAAAAAAATGCTTTATTTGTGAA
ATTTGTGATGCTATTGCTTTATTTGTAACCATTATAAGCTGCAATAAACAAGTTAACAACAACAATTGCA
TTCATTTTATGTTTCAGGTTCAGGGGGAGGTGTGGGAGGTTTTTTAAAGCAAGTAAAACCTCTACAAATG
TGGTATGGCTGATTATGATCTCTAGTCAAGGCACTATACATCAAATATTCCTTATTAACCCCTTTACAAA
TTAAAAAGCTAAAGGTACACAATTTTTGAGCATAGTTATTAATAGCAGACACTCTATGCCTGTGTGGAGT
AAGAAAAAACAGTATGTTATGATTATAACTGTTATGCCTACTTATAAAGGTTACAGAATATTTTTCCATA
ATTTTCTTGTATAGCAGTGCAGCTTTTTCCTTTGTGGTGTAAATAGCAAAGCAAGCAAGAGTTCTATTAC
TAAACACAGCATGACTCAAAAAACTTAGCAATTCTGAAGGAAAGTCCTTGGGGTCTTCTACCTTTCTCTT
CTTTTTTGGAGGAGTAGAATGTTGAGAGTCAGCAGTAGCCTCATCATCACTAGATGGCATTTCTTCTGAG
CAAAACAGGTTTTCCTCATTAAAGGCATTCCACCACTGCTCCCATTCATCAGTTCCATAGGTTGGAATCT
AAAATACACAAACAATTAGAATCAGTAGTTTAACACATTATACACTTAAAAATTTTATATTTACCTTAGA
GCTTTAAATCTCTGTAGGTAGTTTGTCCAATTATGTCACACCACAGAAGTAAGGTTCCTTCACAAAGATC
CGGACCAAAGCGGCCATCGTGCCTCCCCACTCCTGCAGTTCGGGGGCATGGATGCGCGGATAGCCGCTGC
TGGTTTCCTGGATGCCGACGGATTTGCACTGCCGGTAGAACTCCGCGAGGTCGTCCAGCCTCAGGCAGCA
GCTGAACCAACTCGCGAGGGGATCGAGCCCGGGGTGGGCGAAGAACTCCAGCATGAGATCCCCGCGCTGG
AGGATCATCCAGCCGGCGTCCCGGAAAACGATTCCGAAGCCCAACCTTTCATAGAAGGCGGCGGTGGAAT
CGAAATCTCGTGATGGCAGGTTGGGCGTCGCTTGGTCGGTCATTTCGAACTGCGGGTCGTGGGGCGGGCG
TCAGGCACCGGGCTTGCGGGTCATGCACCAGGTGCGCGGTCCTTCGGGCACCTCGACGTCGGCGGTGACG
GTGAAGCCGAGCCGCTCGTAGAAGGGGAGGTTGCGGGGCGCGGAGGTCTCCAGGAAGGCGGGCACCCCGG
CGCGCTCGGCCGCCTCCACTCCGGGGAGCACGACGGCGCTGCCCAGACCCTTGCCCTGGTGGTCGGGCGA
GACGCCGACGGTGGCCAGGAACCACGCGGGCTCCTTGGGCCGGTGCGGCGCCAGGAGGCCTTCCATCTGT
TGCTGCGCGGCCAGCCGGGAACCGCTCAACTCGGCCATGCGCGGGCCGATCTCGGCGAACACCGCCCCCG
CTTCGACGCTCTCCGGCGTGGTCCAGACCGCCACGGCAGCACCGTCGTCCGCGACCCACACCTTGCCGAT
GTCGAGCCCGACGCGCGTGAGGAAGAGTTCTTGCAGCTCGGTGACCCGCTCGATGTGGCGATCAGGATCG
ACGGTGTGGCGCGTGGCGGGGTAGTCGGCGAACGCGGCGGCGAGGGTGCGTACGGCCCTGGGGACGTCGT
CGCGGGTGGCGAGGCGCACCGTGG
