>Addgene plasmid #216822 | pAV-U6+27-F30-Tornado-Acyclovir-Broccoli#4 | depositor partial sequence | sequence record 422974 | Circular RNA
AACCATGCCGAGTGCGGCCGCGGTTGCCATGTGTTCTGTCGAGTAGAGTGTGGGCTCTTCGGAGACGGTC
GGGTCCAGAACTCTGATGAATAACCGAAGTAGTTTATGGGCTACCGAAATCATTCATGGCAACCGGTGCC
GCGGTCGGCGTGGACTGTAG
