>Addgene plasmid #216822 | pAV-U6+27-F30-Tornado-Acyclovir-Broccoli#4 | depositor partial sequence | sequence record 422975 | Inverted Broccoli
GTCGAGTAGAGTGTGGGCTCTTCGGAGACGGTCGGGTCC
