>Addgene plasmid #216822 | pAV-U6+27-F30-Tornado-Acyclovir-Broccoli#4 | depositor partial sequence | sequence record 422976 | Acyclovir-binding region
GAATAACCGAAGTAGTTTATGGGCTACCGAAATC
